>Addgene plasmid #247424 | cwby0075 | addgene full sequence | sequence record 493108 | Addgene NGS Result
CAGTAGTAGGTTGAGGCCGTTGAGCACCGCCGCCGCAAGGAATGGTGCATGCAAGGAGATGGCGCCCAAC
AGTCCCCCGGCCACGGGGCCTGCCACCATACCCACGCCGAAACAAGCGCTCATGAGCCCGAAGTGGCGAG
CCCGATCTTCCCCATCGGTGATGTCGGCGATATAGGCGCCAGCAACCGCACCTGTGGCGCCGGTGATGCC
GGCCACGATGCGTCCGGCGTAGAGGATCGAGATCGATCTCGATCCCGCGAAATTAATACGACTCACTATA
GGGGAATTGTGAGCGGATAACAATTCCCCTCTAGAAATAATTTTGTTTAACTTTAAGAAGGAGATATACA
TATGTCAGGAGGAGACCGAAAGCGTATTACAGTGACAGTTGACAGCGACAGCTATCAGTTGCTCAAGGCA
TATATGATGTCAATATCTCCGGTCTGGTATGCACAACCAAGAATGAAGCCCATGCAGTTTAAGGTTTACA
CCTATAAAAGAGAGAGCCGTTATCGTCTGTTTGTGGATGTACAGAGTGATATTATTGACACGCCCGGGCG
ACGGATGGTGATCCCCCTGGCCAGTGCACGTCTGCTGTCAGATAAAGTCTCCCGTGAACTTTACCCGGTG
GTGCATATCGGGGATGAAAGCTGGCGCATGATGACCACCGATATGGCCAGTGTGCCGGTTTCCGTTATCG
GGGAAGAAGTGGCTGATCTCAGCCACCGCGAAAATGACATCAAAAACGCCATTAACCTGATGTTCTGGGG
AATATGAACGGTCTCGTTCCGGTAGCGCGGAAGAACTGCTGCGCCGCAGCCGCGAATATCTGAAGAAAGT
GAAAGAAGAACAGGAGCGCAAAGCGAAAGAGTTTCAGGAACTGCTGAAAGAACTGAGCGAACGCAGCGAA
GAACTGATTCGCGAACTGGAAGAGAAAGGCGCGGCGAGCGAAGCGGAACTGGCGCGTATGAAACAGCAGC
ATATGACCGCGTATTTAGAAGCGCAGCTGACCGCCTGGGAAATTGAAAGCAAATCGAAAATTGCGCTGCT
GGAACTGCAGCAGAACCAGCTGAACCTGGAACTGCGCCATATTGGATCAGGCAGCCATCATTGGGGCAGC
ACCCACCACCACCACCACCACTAATGAGATCCGGCTGCTAACAAAGCCCGAAAGGAAGCTGAGTTGGCTG
CTGCCACCGCTGAGCAATAACTAGCATAACCCCTTGGGGCCTCTAAACGGGTCTTGAGGGGTTTTTTGCT
GAAAGGAGGAACTATATCCGGATTGGCGAATGGG
[124 nt withheld, positions 1295-1418]
C
[91 nt withheld, positions 1420-1510]
A
[49 nt withheld, positions 1512-1560]
CCTTTGACGTTGGAGTCCACGTTCTTT
[37 nt withheld, positions 1588-1624]
ACCCTATCTCGGTCTATTCTTTTGATTTATAAGGGATTTTGCCGATTTCGGCCTATTGGTTAAAAAATGA
GCTGATTTAACAAAAATTTAACGCGAATTTTAACAAAATATTAACGCTTACAATTTAGGTGGCACTTTTC
GGGGAAATGTGCGCGGAACCCCTATTTGTTTATTTTTCTAAATACATTCAAATATGTATCCGCTCATGAA
TTAATTCTTAGAAAAACTCATCGAGCATCAAATGAAACTGCAATTTATTCATATCAGGATTATCAATACC
ATATTTTTGAAAAAGCCGTTTCTGTAATGAAGGAGAAAACTCACCGAGGCAGTTCCATAGGATGGCAAGA
TCCTGGTATCGGTCTGCGATTCCGACTCGTCCAACATCAATACAACCTATTAATTTCCCCTCGTCAAAAA
TAAGGTTATCAAGTGAGAAATCACCATGAGTGACGACTGAATCCGGTGAGAATGGCAAAAGTTTATGCAT
TTCTTTCCAGACTTGTTCAACAGGCCAGCCATTACGCTCGTCATCAAAATCACTCGCATCAACCAAACCG
TTATTCATTCGTGATTGCGCCTGAGCGAGACGAAATACGCGATCGCTGTTAAAAGGACAATTACAAACAG
GAATCGAATGCAACCGGCGCAGGAACACTGCCAGCGCATCAACAATATTTTCACCTGAATCAGGATATTC
TTCTAATACCTGGAATGCTGTTTTCCCGGGGATCGCAGTGGTGAGTAACCATGCATCATCAGGAGTACGG
ATAAAATGCTTGATGGTCGGAAGAGGCATAAATTCCGTCAGCCAGTTTAGTCTGACCATCTCATCTGTAA
CATCATTGGCAACGCTACCTTTGCCATGTTTCAGAAACAACTCTGGCGCATCGGGCTTCCCATACAATCG
ATAGATTGTCGCACCTGATTGCCCGACATTATCGCGAGCCCATTTATACCCATATAAATCAGCATCCATG
TTGGAATTTAATCGCGGCCTAGAGCAAGACGTTTCCCGTTGAATATGGCTCATAACACCCCTTGTATTAC
TGTTTATGTAAGCAGACAGTTTTATTGTTCATGACCAAAATCCCTTAACGTGAGTTTTCGTTCCACTGAG
CGTCAGACCCCGTAGAAAAGATCAAAGGATCTTCTTGAGATCCTTTTTTTCTGCGCGTAATCTGCTGCTT
GCAAACAAAAAAACCACCGCTACCAGCGGTGGTTTGTTTGCCGGATCAAGAGCTACCAACTCTTTTTCCG
AAGGTAACTGGCTTCAGCAGAGCGCAGATACCAAATACTGTCCTTCTAGTGTAGCCGTAGTTAGGCCACC
ACTTCAAGAACTCTGTAGCACCGCCTACATACCTCGCTCTGCTAATCCTGTTACCAGTGGCTGCTGCCAG
TGGCGATAAGTCGTGTCTTACCGGGTTGGACTCAAGACGATAGTTACCGGATAAGGCGCAGCGGTCGGGC
TGAACGGGGGGTTCGTGCACACAGCCCAGCTTGGAGCGAACGACCTACACCGAACTGAGATACCTACAGC
GTGAGCTATGAGAAAGCGCCACGCTTCCCGAAGGGAGAAAGGCGGACAGGTATCCGGTAAGCGGCAGGGT
CGGAACAGGAGAGCGCACGAGGGAGCTTCCAGGGGGAAACGCCTGGTATCTTTATAGTCCTGTCGGGTTT
CGCCACCTCTGACTTGAGCGTCGATTTTTGTGATGCTCGTCAGGGGGGCGGAGCCTATGGAAAAACGCCA
GCAACGCGGCCTTTTTACGGTTCCTGGCCTTTTGCTGGCCTTTTGCTCACATGTTCTTTCCTGCGTTATC
CCCTGATTCTGTGGATAACCGTATTACCGCCTTTGAGTGAGCTGATACCGCTCGCCGCAGCCGAACGACC
GAGCGCAGCGAGTCAGTGAGCGAGGAAGCGGAAGAGCGCCTGATGCGGTATTTTCTCCTTACGCATCTGT
GCGGTATTTCACACCGCAATGGTGCACTCTCAGTACAATCTGCTCTGATGCCGCATAGTTAAGCCAGTAT
ACACTCCGCTATCGCTACGTGACTGGGTCATGGCTGCGCCCCGACACCCGCCAACACCCGCTGACGCGCC
CTGACGGGCTTGTCTGCTCCCGGCATCCGCTTACAGACAAGCTGTGACCGTCTCCGGGAGCTGCATGTGT
CAGAGGTTTTCACCGTCATCACCGAAACGCGCGAGGCAGCTGCGGTAAAGCTCATCAGCGTGGTCGTGAA
GCGATTCACAGATGTCTGCCTGTTCATCCGCGTCCAGCTCGTTGAGTTTCTCCAGAAGCGTTAATGTCTG
GCTTCTGATAAAGCGGGCCATGTTAAGGGCGGTTTTTTCCTGTTTGGTCACTGATGCCTCCGTGTAAGGG
GGATTTCTGTTCATGGGGGTAATGATACCGATGAAACGAGAGAGGATGCTCACGATACGGGTTACTGATG
ATGAACATGCCCGGTTACTGGAACGTTGTGAGGGTAAACAACTGGCGGTATGGATGCGGCGGGACCAGAG
AAAAATCACTCAGGGTCAATGCCAGCGCTTCGTTAATACAGATGTAGGTGTTCCACAGGGTAGCCAGCAG
CATCCTGCGATGCAGATCCGGAACATAATGGTGCAGGGCGCTGACTTCCGCGTTTCCAGACTTTACGAAA
CACGGAAACCGAAGACCATTCATGTTGTTGCTCAGGTCGCAGACGTTTTGCAGCAGCAGTCGCTTCACGT
TCGCTCGCGTATCGGTGATTCATTCTGCTAACCAGTAAGGCAACCCCGCCAGCCTAGCCGGGTCCTCAAC
GACAGGAGCACGATCATGCGCACCCGTGGGGCCGCCATGCCGGCGATAATGGCCTGCTTCTCGCCGAAAC
GTTTGGTGGCGGGACCAGTGACGAAGGCTTGAGCGAGGGCGTGCAAGATTCCGAATACCGCAAGCGACAG
GCCGATCATCGTCGCGCTCCAGCGAAAGCGGTCCTCGCCGAAAATGACCCAGAGCGCTGCCGGCACCTGT
CCTACGAGTTGCATGATAAAGAAGACAGTCATAAGTGCGGCGACGATAGTCATGCCCCGCGCCCACCGGA
AGGAGCTGACTGGGTTGAAGGCTCTCAAGGGCATCGGTCGAGATCCCGGTGCCTAATGAGTGAGCTAACT
TACATTAATTGCGTTGCGCTCACTGCCCGCTTTCCAGTCGGGAAACCTGTCGTGCCAGCTGCATTAATGA
ATCGGCCAACGCGCGGGGAGAGGCGGTTTGCGTATTGGGCGCCAGGGTGGTTTTTCTTTTCACCAGTGAG
ACGGGCAACAGCTGATTGCCCTTCACCGCCTGGCCCTGAGAGAGTTGCAGCAAGCGGTCCACGCTGGTTT
GCCCCAGCAGGCGAAAATCCTGTTTGATGGTGGTTAACGGCGGGATATAACATGAGCTGTCTTCGGTATC
GTCGTATCCCACTACCGAGATGTCCGCACCAACGCGCAGCCCGGACTCGGTAATGGCGCGCATTGCGCCC
AGCGCCATCTGATCGTTGGCAACCAGCATCGCAGTGGGAACGATGCCCTCATTCAGCATTTGCATGGTTT
GTTGAAAACCGGACATGGCACTCCAGTCGCCTTCCCGTTCCGCTATCGGCTGAATTTGATTGCGAGTGAG
ATATTTATGCCAGCCAGCCAGACGCAGACGCGCCGAGACAGAACTTAATGGGCCCGCTAACAGCGCGATT
TGCTGGTGACCCAATGCGACCAGATGCTCCACGCCCAGTCGCGTACCGTCTTCATGGGAGAAAATAATAC
TGTTGATGGGTGTCTGGTCAGAGACATCAAGAAATAACGCCGGAACATTAGTGCAGGCAGCTTCCACAGC
AATGGCATCCTGGTCATCCAGCGGATAGTTAATGATCAGCCCACTGACGCGTTGCGCGAGAAGATTGTGC
ACCGCCGCTTTACAGGCTTCGACGCCGCTTCGTTCTACCATCGACACCACCACGCTGGCACCCAGTTGAT
CGGCGCGAGATTTAATCGCCGCGACAATTTGCGACGGCGCGTGCAGGGCCAGACTGGAGGTGGCAACGCC
AATCAGCAACGACTGTTTGCCCGCCAGTTGTTGTGCCACGCGGTTGGGAATGTAATTCAGCTCCGCCATC
GCCGCTTCCACTTTTTCCCGCGTTTTCGCAGAAACGTGGCTGGCCTGGTTCACCACGCGGGAAACGGTCT
GATAAGAGACACCGGCATACTCTGCGACATCGTATAACGTTACTGGTTTCACATTCACCACCCTGAATTG
ACTCTCTTCCGGGCGCTATCATGCCATACCGCGAAAGGTTTTGCGCCATTCGATGGTGTCCGGGATCTCG
ACGCTCTCCCTTATGCGACTCCTGCATTAGGAAGCAGCC
Features (pLannotate 1.2.2; 20 found; start..end, strand, type, name):
    264..282     +  promoter       T7 promoter: promoter for bacteriophage T7 RNA polymerase
    283..307     +  protein_bind   lac operator: The lac repressor binds to the lac operator to inhibit transcription in E. coli. This inhibition can be relieved by adding lactose or isopropyl-β-D-thiogalactopyranoside (IPTG). lac repressor encoded by lacI
    322..344     +  RBS            RBS: efficient ribosome binding site from bacteriophage T7 gene 10 (Olins and Rangwala, 1989)
    367..438     +  CDS            ccdA (fragment): CCDA_ECO57 - Also known as H, letA. Experimental evidence at protein level: Swiss-Prot protein existence level 1. Antitoxin component of a type II toxin-antitoxin (TA) system which inhibits the post-segregational killing (PSK) of plasmid-free cells, also referred to as a plasmid addiction system. Binds to and blocks the activity of CcdB; will also remove bound CcdB protein from the CcdB-GyrA complex by forming a CcdA-CcdB complex, a process termed rejuvenation. Functions as a transcriptional corepressor for the ccdAB operon, repression also requires CcdB (By similarity). From Escherichia coli
    472..774     +  CDS            ccdB: CCDB_ECOLI - Also known as G, letB, letD. Experimental evidence at protein level: Swiss-Prot protein existence level 1. Toxic component of a type II toxin-antitoxin (TA) system, functioning in plasmid maintainence. Responsible for the post- segregational killing (PSK) of plasmid-free cells, also referred to as a plasmid addiction system. Half-life of over 2 hours. Cell killing by CcdB is accompanied by filamentation, defects in chromosome and plasmid segregation, defects in cell division, formation of anucleate cells, decreased DNA synthesis and plasmid loss. Interferes with the activity of DN
   1123..1141    +  CDS            9xHis (fragment): 9xHis affinity tag
   1154..1203    +  CDS            SET1 (fragment): solubility-enhancement tag derived from T7 phage gene 10B
   1211..1258    +  terminator     T7 terminator: transcription terminator for bacteriophage T7 RNA polymerase
   1295..1723    +  rep_origin     f1 ori (sequence partly withheld): f1 bacteriophage origin of replication; arrow indicates direction of (+) strand synthesis
   1776..1833    +  promoter       AmpR promoter (fragment): bla
   1842..2657    -  CDS            KanR: aminoglycoside phosphotransferase; aph(3')-Ia; confers resistance to kanamycin in bacteria or G418 (Geneticin®) in eukaryotes
   2779..3367    +  rep_origin     ori: high-copy-number ColE1/pMB1/pBR322/pUC origin of replication
   3553..3692    -  misc_feature   bom: basis of mobility region from pBR322
   3794..3985    -  CDS            rop: Rop protein, which maintains plasmids at low copy number; rop
   4002..4382    +  CDS            YPB1_ECOLX: Protein predicted: Swiss-Prot protein existence level 4. From Escherichia coli.
   4454..4745    -  CDS            TcR (fragment): tetracycline efflux protein; tet; confers resistance to tetracycline
   4760..4781    -  protein_bind   CAP binding site: CAP binding activates transcription in the presence of cAMP. E. coli catabolite activator protein
   4794..5876    -  CDS            lacI: lac repressor; lacI; The lac repressor binds to the lac operator to inhibit transcription in E. coli. This inhibition can be relieved by adding lactose or isopropyl-β-D-thiogalactopyranoside (IPTG).
   5877..5954    -  promoter       lacI promoter: lacI
   5962..238     -  CDS            TcR (fragment) (across the origin): tetracycline efflux protein; tet; confers resistance to tetracycline
