[The description below was written by a language model from this plasmid's Addgene catalogue record and pLannotate feature annotations shown in this document.]
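Description:
cwby0075 is a pET29-based bacterial expression vector designed as a Golden Gate assembly (GGA) entry plasmid for cloning synthetic protein-coding inserts. It is maintained in E. coli through a ColE1/pMB1-type origin accompanied by the pBR322 bom region and the rop gene, which moderates copy number, and it is selected with kanamycin via an aph(3')-Ia resistance gene. An f1 origin is also present, and short tetracycline-resistance fragments and a predicted open reading frame appear to be backbone remnants rather than functional parts.

The expression cassette consists of a T7 promoter followed by a lac operator and the T7 gene 10 ribosome binding site, ending in a T7 terminator; a lacI gene with its own promoter supplies the repressor, so expression is IPTG-inducible in hosts that provide T7 RNA polymerase. Between these elements sits a ccdB counterselection cassette, annotated with a short upstream ccdA fragment. According to the stated purpose, the cassette is flanked by AGGA and TTCC Golden Gate overhangs. CcdB is a gyrase-targeting toxin, so when an insert replaces the dropout during assembly, only recombinant plasmids yield colonies in ccdB-sensitive strains.

Downstream of the TTCC junction, the purpose line describes a C-terminal appendage of a GS linker, an H8 element, a SNAC sequence (generally a site for nickel-assisted chemical cleavage) and a 6xHis tag; the feature table detects only a partial His tag annotation here, and the nearby SET1 fragment call may be a spurious short match. The record does not name the type IIS enzyme used. The associated publication concerns scaling up experimental characterization of designed proteins, consistent with use for high-throughput cloning, expression and His-tag purification.
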