Addgene plasmid #247424: cwby0075
Purpose: GGA cloning AGGA-promoter-ccdb-TTCC-GS-H8-SNAC-6xhis
Depositing lab: David Baker. Depositing organization: University of Washington. Publication: Accelerating protein design by scaling experimental characterization. Qian J, Milles LF, Wicky BIM, Ragotte RJ, Motmaen A, Borst AJ, Skotheim R, Ols S, Coventry B, Li X, Kibler RD, Goreshnik I, Exposit M, Lore K, Stewart L, Baker D. Nat Commun. 2026 Aug 20;17(1):9945. doi: 10.1038/s41467-026-76740-9. PubMed 42754580.
Backbone
  Vector backbone: pET29
  Vector type: Bacterial Expression
Growth in bacteria
  Bacterial resistance: Kanamycin, 50 μg/mL
  Growth temperature: 37°C
  Growth strain: NEB Stable
  Copy number: Unknown
Gene/Insert
  Gene/Insert name: ccdb
  Species: Synthetic
  Promoter: T7
  Cloning method: Golden Gate
Terms and licenses: Academic/Nonprofit Terms; Industry Terms: Not Available to Industry
Depositor comments: Please visit https://doi.org/10.1101/2025.08.05.668824 for bioRxiv preprint.
How to cite: cwby0075 was a gift from David Baker (Addgene plasmid # 247424 ; http://n2t.net/addgene:247424 ; RRID:Addgene_247424)
